Addgene plasmid #207894: pAM755
Purpose: Level 0 for C1 module (5' GGCT-3' AGCC)
Depositing lab: Alexis Maizel. Depositing organization: Universitaet Heidelberg. Publication: GreenGate 2.0: Backwards compatible addons for assembly of complex transcriptional units and their stacking with GreenGate. Piepers M, Erbstein K, Reyes-Hernandez J, Song C, Tessi T, Petrasiunaite V, Faerber N, Distel K, Maizel A. PLoS One. 2023 Sep 8;18(9):e0290097. doi: 10.1371/journal.pone.0290097. eCollection 2023. PubMed 37682951.
Backbone
  Vector backbone: pUC19
  Vector type: Synthetic Biology
Growth in bacteria
  Bacterial resistance: Ampicillin, 100 μg/mL
  Growth temperature: 37°C
  Growth strain: DH5alpha
  Copy number: High Copy
Gene/Insert
  Gene/Insert name: dummy 20nt sequence
  Species: Synthetic
  Cloning method: Restriction Enzyme; 5′ cloning site Unknown (unknown if destroyed)
Terms and licenses: Academic/Nonprofit Terms; Industry Terms: Not Available to Industry
How to cite: pAM755 was a gift from Alexis Maizel (Addgene plasmid # 207894 ; http://n2t.net/addgene:207894 ; RRID:Addgene_207894)
