[The description below was written by a language model from this plasmid's Addgene catalogue record and pLannotate feature annotations shown in this document.]
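Description:
pAM755 is a small (about 2.7 kb) Level 0 entry plasmid from the GreenGate 2.0 toolkit, an add-on set that remains backwards compatible with the GreenGate Golden Gate-style cloning system and supports assembly of more complex transcriptional units and their stacking. It is built on a pUC19 backbone and is classed as a synthetic biology vector. Propagation is in E. coli from the high-copy ColE1/pUC-type origin, with selection through the bla gene (β-lactamase, ampicillin resistance) driven by its own promoter.

The plasmid defines the "C1" module position, which is specified by the 5' GGCT and 3' AGCC overhangs. In modular assembly schemes of this kind, such four-base overhangs dictate where a part sits and which neighbouring modules it can ligate to. Rather than a functional part, the insert recorded here is a synthetic 20-nucleotide dummy sequence, so the plasmid appears to be a placeholder or empty entry vector for the C1 slot; the record does not say whether it is meant to be replaced by a user's part or used as a neutral filler in assemblies. This short insert is not annotated in the feature table. It presumably lies in the roughly 60 bp gap between the outward SP6 promoter and the oppositely oriented T7 promoter, which can act as flanking primer or in vitro transcription sites. Around this region are remnants of the pUC lac cassette (CAP binding site, lac promoter and operator, a lacZα fragment and a short lacI fragment), together with partial bom and rop sequences that are backbone relics. The restriction sites used for cloning are not recorded.
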