Features (pLannotate 1.2.2; 12 found; start..end, strand, type, name):
     96..200     +  promoter       AmpR promoter: bla
    201..1061    +  CDS            AmpR: β-lactamase; bla; confers resistance to ampicillin, carbenicillin, and related antibiotics
   1232..1820    +  rep_origin     ori: high-copy-number ColE1/pMB1/pBR322/pUC origin of replication
   2003..2095    +  CDS            lacI (fragment): lac repressor; lacI; The lac repressor binds to the lac operator to inhibit transcription in E. coli. This inhibition can be relieved by adding lactose or isopropyl-β-D-thiogalactopyranoside (IPTG).
   2108..2129    +  protein_bind   CAP binding site: CAP binding activates transcription in the presence of cAMP. E. coli catabolite activator protein
   2144..2174    +  promoter       lac promoter: promoter for the E. coli lac operon
   2182..2198    +  protein_bind   lac operator: The lac repressor binds to the lac operator to inhibit transcription in E. coli. This inhibition can be relieved by adding lactose or isopropyl-β-D-thiogalactopyranoside (IPTG). lac repressor encoded by lacI
   2212..2230    +  promoter       SP6 promoter: promoter for bacteriophage SP6 RNA polymerase
   2293..2311    -  promoter       T7 promoter: promoter for bacteriophage T7 RNA polymerase
   2313..2465    +  CDS            lacZα (fragment): LacZα fragment of β-galactosidase; lacZ fragment
   2471..2570    -  misc_feature   bom (fragment): basis of mobility region from pBR322
   2672..1       -  CDS            rop (fragment) (across the origin): Rop protein, which maintains plasmids at low copy number; rop
>Addgene plasmid #207894 | pAM755 | addgene full sequence | sequence record 413921 | Addgene NGS Result
GACGAAAGGGCCTCGTGATACGCCTATTTTTATAGGTTAATGTCATGATAATAATGGTTTCTTAGACGTC
AGGTGGCACTTTTCGGGGAAATGTGCGCGGAACCCCTATTTGTTTATTTTTCTAAATACATTCAAATATG
TATCCGCTCATGAGACAATAACCCTGATAAATGCTTCAATAATATTGAAAAAGGAAGAGTATGAGTATTC
AACATTTCCGTGTCGCCCTTATTCCCTTTTTTGCGGCATTTTGCCTTCCTGTTTTTGCTCACCCAGAAAC
GCTGGTGAAAGTAAAAGATGCTGAAGATCAGTTGGGTGCACGAGTGGGTTACATCGAACTGGATCTCAAC
AGCGGTAAGATCCTTGAGAGTTTTCGCCCCGAAGAACGTTTTCCAATGATGAGCACTTTTAAAGTTCTGC
TATGTGGCGCGGTATTATCCCGTATTGACGCCGGGCAAGAGCAACTCGGTCGCCGCATACACTATTCTCA
GAATGACTTGGTTGAGTACTCACCAGTCACAGAAAAGCATCTTACGGATGGCATGACAGTAAGAGAATTA
TGCAGTGCTGCCATAACCATGAGTGATAACACTGCGGCCAACTTACTTCTGACAACGATCGGAGGACCGA
AGGAGCTAACCGCTTTTTTGCACAACATGGGGGATCATGTAACTCGCCTTGATCGTTGGGAACCGGAGCT
GAATGAAGCCATACCAAACGACGAGCGTGACACCACGATGCCTGTAGCAATGGCAACAACGTTGCGCAAA
CTATTAACTGGCGAACTACTTACTCTAGCTTCCCGGCAACAATTAATAGACTGGATGGAGGCGGATAAAG
TTGCAGGACCACTTCTGCGCTCGGCCCTTCCGGCTGGCTGGTTTATTGCTGATAAATCTGGAGCCGGTGA
GCGTGGCTCTCGAGGTATCATTGCAGCACTGGGGCCAGATGGTAAGCCCTCCCGTATCGTAGTTATCTAC
ACGACGGGGAGTCAGGCAACTATGGATGAACGAAATAGACAGATCGCTGAGATAGGTGCCTCACTGATTA
AGCATTGGTAACTGTCAGACCAAGTTTACTCATATATACTTTAGATTGATTTAAAACTTCATTTTTAATT
TAAAAGGATCTAGGTGAAGATCCTTTTTGATAATCTCATGACCAAAATCCCTTAACGTGAGTTTTCGTTC
CACTGAGCGTCAGACCCCGTAGAAAAGATCAAAGGATCTTCTTGAGATCCTTTTTTTCTGCGCGTAATCT
GCTGCTTGCAAACAAAAAAACCACCGCTACCAGCGGTGGTTTGTTTGCCGGATCAAGAGCTACCAACTCT
TTTTCCGAAGGTAACTGGCTTCAGCAGAGCGCAGATACCAAATACTGTTCTTCTAGTGTAGCCGTAGTTA
GGCCACCACTTCAAGAACTCTGTAGCACCGCCTACATACCTCGCTCTGCTAATCCTGTTACCAGTGGCTG
CTGCCAGTGGCGATAAGTCGTGTCTTACCGGGTTGGACTCAAGACGATAGTTACCGGATAAGGCGCAGCG
GTCGGGCTGAACGGGGGGTTCGTGCACACAGCCCAGCTTGGAGCGAACGACCTACACCGAACTGAGATAC
CTACAGCGTGAGCTATGAGAAAGCGCCACGCTTCCCGAAGGGAGAAAGGCGGACAGGTATCCGGTAAGCG
GCAGGGTCGGAACAGGAGAGCGCACGAGGGAGCTTCCAGGGGGAAACGCCTGGTATCTTTATAGTCCTGT
CGGGTTTCGCCACCTCTGACTTGAGCGTCGATTTTTGTGATGCTCGTCAGGGGGGCGGAGCCTATGGAAA
AACGCCAGCAACGCGGCCTTTTTACGGTTCCTGGCCTTTTGCTGGCCTTTTGCTCACATGTTCTTTCCTG
CGTTATCCCCTGATTCTGTGGATAACCGTATTACCGCCTTTGAGTGAGCTGATACCGCTCGCCGCAGCCG
AACGACCGAGCGCAGCGAGTCAGTGAGCGAGGAAGCGGAAGAGCGCCCAATACGCAAACCGCCTCTCCCC
GCGCGTTGGCCGATTCATTAATGCAGCTGGCACGACAGGTTTCCCGACTGGAAAGCGGGCAGTGAGCGCA
ACGCAATTAATGTGAGTTAGCTCACTCATTAGGCACCCCAGGCTTTACACTTTATGCTTCCGGCTCGTAT
GTTGTGTGGAATTGTGAGCGGATAACAATTTCACACGAGCTATTTAGGTGACACTATAGAAGTGAAGCTT
GGTCTCAGGCTTGCCTGCTATGCTTAAATACAGCCTGAGACCGAATTCTCGCCCTATAGTGAGTCGTATT
ACCTGGCCGTCGTTTTACAACGTCGTGACTGGGAAAACCCTGGCGTTACCCAACTTAATCGCCTTGCAGC
ACATCCCCCTTTCGCCAGCTGGCGTAATAGCGAAGAGGCCCGCACCGATCGCCCTTCCCAACAGTTGCGC
AGCCTGAATGGCGAATGGCGCCTGATGCGGTATTTTCTCCTTACGCATCTGTGCGGTATTTCACACCGCA
TATGGTGCACTCTCAGTACAATCTGCTCTGATGCCGCATAGTTAAGCCAGCCCCGACACCCGCCAACACC
CGCTGACGCGCCCTGACGGGCTTGTCTGCTCCCGGCATCCGCTTACAGACAAGCTGTGACCGTCTCCGGG
AGCTGCATGTGTCAGAGGTTTTCACCGTCATCACCGAAACGCGCGA
